>Addgene plasmid #49825 | SRAcode_in_pUC57_v3(767-999) | depositor full sequence | sequence record 74347 | SRAcode_in_pUC57_v3(767-999) sequence 2714 bps
TCGCGCGTTTCGGTGATGACGGTGAAAACCTCTGACACATGCAGCTCCCGGAGACGGTCACAGCTTGTCT
GTAAGCGGATGCCGGGAGCAGACAAGCCCGTCAGGGCGCGTCAGCGGGTGTTGGCGGGTGTCGGGGCTGG
CTTAACTATGCGGCATCAGAGCAGATTGTACTGAGAGTGCACCATATGTAATACGACTCACTATAGGTAC
CCGCACCCCAGGATGGATCCCCCAGAGTCCCCGCATCAGAGACTTCTCCTGGGCCTCCCCCAATGGGGCC
TCCACCTCCTTCAAGTAAGGCTCCCAGGTCCCCACCTGTGGGGAGTGGTCCTGCCTCTGGCGTGGAGCCC
ACAAGTTTCCCAGTCGAGTCTGAGGCTGTGATGGAGGATGTGCTGAGACCTTTGGAACAGGCATTGGAAG
ACTGCCGTGGCCACACAAGGAAGCGAAGAGCGTCGACTGCAGAGGCCTGCATGCAAGCTTGGCGTAATCA
TGGTCATAGCTGTTTCCTGTGTGAAATTGTTATCCGCTCACAATTCCACACAACATACGAGCCGGAAGCA
TAAAGTGTAAAGCCTGGGGTGCCTAATGAGTGAGCTAACTCACATTAATTGCGTTGCGCTCACTGCCCGC
TTTCCAGTCGGGAAACCTGTCGTGCCAGCTGCATTAATGAATCGGCCAACGCGCGGGGAGAGGCGGTTTG
CGTATTGGGCGCCCTTCCGCTTCCTCGCTCACTGACTCGCTGCGCTCGGTCGTTCGGCTGCGGCGAGCGG
TATCAGCTCACTCAAAGGCGGTAATACGGTTATCCACAGAATCAGGGGATAACGCAGGAAAGAACATGTG
AGCAAAAGGCCAGCAAAAGGCCAGGAACCGTAAAAAGGCCGCGTTGCTGGCGTTTTTCCATAGGCTCCGC
CCCCCTGACGAGCATCACAAAAATCGACGCTCAAGTCAGAGGTGGCGAAACCCGACAGGACTATAAAGAT
ACCAGGCGTTTCCCCCTGGAAGCTCCCTCGTGCGCTCTCCTGTTCCGACCCTGCCGCTTACCGGATACCT
GTCCGCCTTTCTCCCTTCGGGAAGCGTGGCGCTTTCTCATAGCTCACGCTGTAGGTATCTCAGTTCGGTG
TAGGTCGTTCGCTCCAAGCTGGGCTGTGTGCACGAACCCCCCGTTCAGCCCGACCGCTGCGCCTTATCCG
GTAACTATCGTCTTGAGTCCAACCCGGTAAGACACGACTTATCGCCACTGGCAGCAGCCACTGGTAACAG
GATTAGCAGAGCGAGGTATGTAGGCGGTGCTACAGAGTTCTTGAAGTGGTGGCCTAACTACGGCTACACT
AGAAGAACAGTATTTGGTATCTGCGCTCTGCTGAAGCCAGTTACCTTCGGAAAAAGAGTTGGTAGCTCTT
GATCCGGCAAACAAACCACCGCTGGTAGCGGTGGTTTTTTTGTTTGCAAGCAGCAGATTACGCGCAGAAA
AAAAGGATCTCAAGAAGATCCTTTGATCTTTTCTACGGGGTCTGACGCTCAGTGGAACGAAAACTCACGT
TAAGGGATTTTGGTCATGAGATTATCAAAAAGGATCTTCACCTAGATCCTTTTAAATTAAAAATGAAGTT
TTAAATCAATCTAAAGTATATATGAGTAAACTTGGTCTGACAGTTACCAATGCTTAATCAGTGAGGCACC
TATCTCAGCGATCTGTCTATTTCGTTCATCCATAGTTGCCTGACTCCCCGTCGTGTAGATAACTACGATA
CGGGAGGGCTTACCATCTGGCCCCAGTGCTGCAATGATACCGCGAGACCCACGCTCACCGGCTCCAGATT
TATCAGCAATAAACCAGCCAGCCGGAAGGGCCGAGCGCAGAAGTGGTCCTGCAACTTTATCCGCCTCCAT
CCAGTCTATTAATTGTTGCCGGGAAGCTAGAGTAAGTAGTTCGCCAGTTAATAGTTTGCGCAACGTTGTT
GCCATTGCTACAGGCATCGTGGTGTCACGCTCGTCGTTTGGTATGGCTTCATTCAGCTCCGGTTCCCAAC
GATCAAGGCGAGTTACATGATCCCCCATGTTGTGCAAAAAAGCGGTTAGCTCCTTCGGTCCTCCGATCGT
TGTCAGAAGTAAGTTGGCCGCAGTGTTATCACTCATGGTTATGGCAGCACTGCATAATTCTCTTACTGTC
ATGCCATCCGTAAGATGCTTTTCTGTGACTGGTGAGTACTCAACCAAGTCATTCTGAGAATAGTGTATGC
GGCGACCGAGTTGCTCTTGCCCGGCGTCAATACGGGATAATACCGCGCCACATAGCAGAACTTTAAAAGT
GCTCATCATTGGAAAACGTTCTTCGGGGCGAAAACTCTCAAGGATCTTACCGCTGTTGAGATCCAGTTCG
ATGTAACCCACTCGTGCACCCAACTGATCTTCAGCATCTTTTACTTTCACCAGCGTTTCTGGGTGAGCAA
AAACAGGAAGGCAAAATGCCGCAAAAAAGGGAATAAGGGCGACACGGAAATGTTGAATACTCATACTCTT
CCTTTTTCAATATTATTGAAGCATTTATCAGGGTTATTGTCTCATGAGCGGATACATATTTGAATGTATT
TAGAAAAATAAACAAATAGGGGTTCCGCGCACATTTCCCCGAAAAGTGCCACCTGACGTCTAAGAAACCA
TTATTATCATGACATTAACCTATAAAAATAGGCGTATCACGAGGCCCTTTCGTC
Features (pLannotate 1.2.2; 11 found; start..end, strand, type, name):
    137..188     +  misc_feature   bom (fragment): basis of mobility region from pBR322
    189..207     +  promoter       T7 promoter: promoter for bacteriophage T7 RNA polymerase
    207..446     +  CDS            SRA1 (fragment): SRA1_HUMAN - Experimental evidence at protein level: Swiss-Prot protein existence level 1. Functional RNA which acts as a transcriptional coactivator that selectively enhances steroid receptor-mediated transactivation ligand-independently through a mechanism involving the modulating N- terminal domain (AF-1) of steroid receptors. Also mediates transcriptional coactivation of steroid receptors ligand-dependently through the steroid-binding domain (AF-2). Enhances cellular proliferation and differentiation and promotes apoptosis in vivo. May play a role in tumorigenesis. From Homo sapiens (Human
    517..533     -  protein_bind   lac operator: The lac repressor binds to the lac operator to inhibit transcription in E. coli. This inhibition can be relieved by adding lactose or isopropyl-β-D-thiogalactopyranoside (IPTG). lac repressor encoded by lacI
    541..571     -  promoter       lac promoter: promoter for the E. coli lac operon
    586..607     -  protein_bind   CAP binding site: CAP binding activates transcription in the presence of cAMP. E. coli catabolite activator protein
    620..713     -  CDS            lacI (fragment): lac repressor; lacI; The lac repressor binds to the lac operator to inhibit transcription in E. coli. This inhibition can be relieved by adding lactose or isopropyl-β-D-thiogalactopyranoside (IPTG).
    895..1483    -  rep_origin     ori: high-copy-number ColE1/pMB1/pBR322/pUC origin of replication
   1654..2514    -  CDS            AmpR: β-lactamase; bla; confers resistance to ampicillin, carbenicillin, and related antibiotics
   2515..2619    -  promoter       AmpR promoter: bla
   2714..35      +  CDS            rop (fragment) (across the origin): Rop protein, which maintains plasmids at low copy number; rop
