[The description below was written by a language model from this plasmid's Addgene catalogue record and pLannotate feature annotations shown in this document.]
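Description:
SRAcode_in_pUC57_v3(767-999) is a small (about 2.7 kb) high-copy E. coli plasmid built on the pUC57 cloning backbone. It serves as a template for making a defined segment of the human steroid receptor RNA activator (SRA1) transcript. It is propagated through the pUC-type ColE1/pMB1 origin and selected with ampicillin via the β-lactamase gene and its native promoter. The other backbone features are the usual pUC remnants: the lac promoter, lac operator and CAP binding site, which lie downstream of the insert and point back toward it on the opposite strand, plus short fragments annotated as lacI, bom and rop. These play no evident role in the construct's intended use.

The payload is a 233-nt insert corresponding to nucleotides 767–999 of the human SRA1 reference mRNA, cloned between NdeI and SalI sites that both remain intact. A bacteriophage T7 promoter sits immediately upstream of the SRA sequence, and the depositor notes an engineered KpnI site at the 5′ start of the RNA-coding sequence. The annotation software labels the insert as an SRA1 CDS fragment, but the stated purpose is transcription of this RNA segment with T7 RNA polymerase, not protein production. The feature table shows no ribosome binding site, tag or terminator. Although catalogued as a bacterial expression vector, it is best understood as a transcription template. The RNA it yields suits studies of SRA, a transcript described as acting as a steroid receptor coactivator, and of its proposed protein partner. The catalogue gives a backbone size of 2,710 bp and a total of 2,714 bp, which does not account for a 233-bp insert, so part of the original backbone was presumably replaced during cloning.
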