Addgene plasmid #49825: SRAcode_in_pUC57_v3(767-999)
Purpose: for transcribing SRA nucl 767-999 of NM_001035235 with T7
Depositing lab: Thomas Cech. Depositing organization: University of Colorado, Boulder. Publication: Structure and function of steroid receptor RNA activator protein, the proposed partner of SRA noncoding RNA. McKay DB, Xi L, Barthel KK, Cech TR. J Mol Biol. 2014 Apr 17;426(8):1766-85. doi: 10.1016/j.jmb.2014.01.006. Epub 2014 Jan 30. PubMed 24486609.
Backbone
  Vector backbone: pUC57
  Backbone manufacturer: unknown
  Backbone size w/o insert (bp): 2710
  Total vector size (bp): 2714
  Vector type: Bacterial Expression
Growth in bacteria
  Bacterial resistance: Ampicillin, 100 μg/mL
  Growth temperature: 37°C
  Growth strain: XL10 Gold
  Copy number: High Copy
Gene/Insert
  Gene/Insert name: steroid receptor RNA activator RNA coding (alt name: SRA)
  Species: H. sapiens (human)
  Insert size (bp): 233
  Mutation: KpnI site at 5' start of RNA coding seq
  GenBank ID: NM_001035235
  Entrez Gene: SRA1 (a.k.a. SRA, SRAP, STRAA1, pp7684)
  Promoter: T7
  Cloning method: Restriction Enzyme; 5′ cloning site NdeI (not destroyed); 3′ cloning site SalI (not destroyed)
  Sequencing primers: 5′ GGCTTAACTATGCGGCATCAGAGC; 3′ CAGCTATGACCATGATTACGCC
Terms and licenses: Academic/Nonprofit Terms; Industry Terms: Not Available to Industry
How to cite: SRAcode_in_pUC57_v3(767-999) was a gift from Thomas Cech (Addgene plasmid # 49825 ; http://n2t.net/addgene:49825 ; RRID:Addgene_49825)
