>Addgene plasmid #49825 | SRAcode_in_pUC57_v3(767-999) | addgene partial sequence | sequence record 77420 | M13-Rev 5'-CAGGAAACAGCTATGACC-3'
TCTGCAGTCGACGCTCTTCGCTTCCTTGTGTGGCCACGGCAGTCTTCCAATGCCTGTTCCAAAGGTCTCA
GCACATCCTCCATCACAGCCTCAGACTCGACTGGGAAACTTGTGGGCTCCACGCCAGAGGCAGGACCACT
CCCCACAGGTGGGGACCTGGGAGCCTTACTTGAAGGAGGTGGAGGCCCCATTGGGGGAGGCCCAGGAGAA
GTCTCTGATGCGGGGACTCTGGGGGATCCATCCTGGGGTGCGGGTACCTATAGTGAGTCGTATTACATAT
GGTGCACTCTCAGTACAATCTGCTCTGATGCCGCATAGTTAAGCCAGCCCCGACACCCGCCAACACCCGC
TGACGCGCCCTGACGGGCTTGTCTGCTCCCGGCATCCGCTTACAGACAAGCTGTGACCGTCTCCGGGAGC
TGCATGTGTCAGAGGTTTTCACCGTCATCACCGAAACGCGCGAGACGAAAGGGCCTCGTGATACGCCTAT
TTTTATAGGTTAATGTCATGATAATAATGGTTTCTTAGACGTCAGGTGGCACTTTTCGGGGAAATGTGCG
CGGAACCCCTATTTGTTTATTTTTCTAAATACATTCAAATATGTATCCGCTCATGAGACAATAACCCTGA
TAAATGCTTCAATAATATTGAAAAAGGAAGAGTATGAGTATTCAACATTTCCGTGTCGCCCTTATTCCCT
TTTTTGCGGCATTTTGCCTTCCTGTTTTTGCTCACCCAGAAACGCTGGTGAAAGTAAAAGATGCTGAAGA
TCAGTTGGGTGCACGAGTGGGTTACATCGAACTGGATCTCAACAGCGGTA
